>Addgene plasmid #140083 | pCAG-BE4max-P2A-EGFP (pRZ33) | addgene full sequence | sequence record 292705 | Addgene NGS Result
GGTCGACATTGATTATTGACTAGTTATTAATAGTAATCAATTACGGGGTCATTAGTTCATAGCCCATATA
TGGAGTTCCGCGTTACATAACTTACGGTAAATGGCCCGCCTGGCTGACCGCCCAACGACCCCCGCCCATT
GACGTCAATAATGACGTATGTTCCCATAGTAACGCCAATAGGGACTTTCCATTGACGTCAATGGGTGGAG
TATTTACGGTAAACTGCCCACTTGGCAGTACATCAAGTGTATCATATGCCAAGTACGCCCCCTATTGACG
TCAATGACGGTAAATGGCCCGCCTGGCATTATGCCCAGTACATGACCTTATGGGACTTTCCTACTTGGCA
GTACATCTACGTATTAGTCATCGCTATTACCATGGTCGAGGTGAGCCCCACGTTCTGCTTCACTCTCCCC
ATCTCCCCCCCCTCCCCACCCCCAATTTTGTATTTATTTATTTTTTAATTATTTTGTGCAGCGATGGGGG
CGGGGGGGGGGGGGGCGCGCGCCRGGCGGGGCGGGGCGGGGCGRGGGGCGGGGCGGGGCGAGGCGGAGAG
GTGCGGCGGCAGCCAATCAGAGCGGCGCGCTCCGAAAGTTTCCTTTTATGGCGAGGCGGCGGCGGCGGCG
GCCCTATAAAAAGCGAAGCGCGCGGCGGGCGGGAGTCGCTGCGCGCTGCCTTCGCCCCGTGCCCCGCTCC
GCCGCCGCCTCGCGCCGCCCGCCCCGGCTCTGACTGACCGCGTTACTCCCACAGGTGAGCGGGCGGGACG
GCCCTTCTCCTCCGGGCTGTAATTAGCGCTTGGTTTAATGACGGCTTGTTTCTTTTCTGTGGCTGCGTGA
AAGCCTTGAGGGGCTCCGGGAGGGCCCTTTGTGCGGGGGGAGCGGCTCGGGGGGTGCGTGCGTGTGTGTG
TGCGTGGGGAGCGCCGCGTGCGGCTCCGCGCTGCCCGGCGGCTGTGAGCGCTGCGGGCGCGGCGCGGGGC
TTTGTGCGCTCCGCAGTGTGCGCGAGGGGAGCGCGGCCGGGGGCGGTGCCCCGCGGTGCGGGGGGGGCTG
CGAGGGGAACAAAGGCTGCGTGCGGGGTGTGTGCGTGGGGGGGTGAGCAGGGGGTGTGGGCGCGTCGGTC
GGGCTGCAACCCCCCCTGCACCCCCCTCCCCGAGTTGCTGAGCACGGCCCGGCTTCGGGTGCGGGGCTCC
GTACGGGGCGTGGCGCGGGGCTCGCCGTGCCGGGCGGGGGGTGGCGGCAGGTGGGGGTGCCGGGCGGGGC
GGGGCCGCCTCGGGCCGGGGAGGGCTCGGGGGAGGGGCGCGGCGGCCCCCGGAGCGCCGGCGGCTGTCGA
GGCGCGGCGAGCCGCAGCCATTGCCTTTTATGGTAATCGTGCGAGAGGGCGCAGGGACTTCCTTTGTCCC
AAATCTGTGCGGAGCCGAAATCTGGGAGGCGCCGCCGCACCCCCTCTAGCGGGCGCGGGGCGAAGCGGTG
CGGCGCCGGCAGGAAGGAAATGGGCGGGGAGGGCCTTCGTGCGTCGCCGCGCCGCCGTCCCCTTCTCCCT
CTCCAGCCTCGGGGCTGTCCGCGGGGGGACGGCTGCCTTCGGGGGGGACGGGGCAGGGCGGGGTTCGGCT
TCTGGCGTGTGACCGGCGGCTCTAGAGCCTCTGCTAACCATGTTCATGCCTTCTTCTTTTTCCTACAGCT
CCTGGGCAACGTGCTGGTTATTGTGCTGTCTCATCATTTTGGCAAAGAATTCTGCAGTCGACGGTACCGC
GGGCCCGGGATCCACCGGTCGCCACCATGAAACGGACAGCCGACGGAAGCGAGTTCGAGTCACCAAAGAA
GAAGCGGAAAGTCTCCTCAGAGACTGGGCCTGTCGCCGTCGATCCAACCCTGCGCCGCCGGATTGAACCT
CACGAGTTTGAAGTGTTCTTTGACCCCCGGGAGCTGAGAAAGGAGACATGCCTGCTGTACGAGATCAACT
GGGGAGGCAGGCACTCCATCTGGAGGCACACCTCTCAGAACACAAATAAGCACGTGGAGGTGAACTTCAT
CGAGAAGTTTACCACAGAGCGGTACTTCTGCCCCAATACCAGATGTAGCATCACATGGTTTCTGAGCTGG
TCCCCTTGCGGAGAGTGTAGCAGGGCCATCACCGAGTTCCTGTCCAGATATCCACACGTGACACTGTTTA
TCTACATCGCCAGGCTGTATCACCACGCAGACCCAAGGAATAGGCAGGGCCTGCGCGATCTGATCAGCTC
CGGCGTGACCATCCAGATCATGACAGAGCAGGAGTCCGGCTACTGCTGGCGGAACTTCGTGAATTATTCT
CCTAGCAACGAGGCCCACTGGCCTAGGTACCCACACCTGTGGGTGCGCCTGTACGTGCTGGAGCTGTATT
GCATCATCCTGGGCCTGCCCCCTTGTCTGAATATCCTGCGGAGAAAGCAGCCCCAGCTGACCTTCTTTAC
AATCGCCCTGCAGTCTTGTCACTATCAGAGGCTGCCACCCCACATCCTGTGGGCCACAGGCCTGAAGTCT
GGAGGATCTAGCGGAGGATCCTCTGGCAGCGAGACACCAGGAACAAGCGAGTCAGCAACACCAGAGAGCA
GTGGCGGCAGCAGCGGCGGCAGCGACAAGAAGTACAGCATCGGCCTGGCCATCGGCACCAACTCTGTGGG
CTGGGCCGTGATCACCGACGAGTACAAGGTGCCCAGCAAGAAATTCAAGGTGCTGGGCAACACCGACCGG
CACAGCATCAAGAAGAACCTGATCGGAGCCCTGCTGTTCGACAGCGGCGAAACAGCCGAGGCCACCCGGC
TGAAGAGAACCGCCAGAAGAAGATACACCAGACGGAAGAACCGGATCTGCTATCTGCAAGAGATCTTCAG
CAACGAGATGGCCAAGGTGGACGACAGCTTCTTCCACAGACTGGAAGAGTCCTTCCTGGTGGAAGAGGAT
AAGAAGCACGAGCGGCACCCCATCTTCGGCAACATCGTGGACGAGGTGGCCTACCACGAGAAGTACCCCA
CCATCTACCACCTGAGAAAGAAACTGGTGGACAGCACCGACAAGGCCGACCTGCGGCTGATCTATCTGGC
CCTGGCCCACATGATCAAGTTCCGGGGCCACTTCCTGATCGAGGGCGACCTGAACCCCGACAACAGCGAC
GTGGACAAGCTGTTCATCCAGCTGGTGCAGACCTACAACCAGCTGTTCGAGGAAAACCCCATCAACGCCA
GCGGCGTGGACGCCAAGGCCATCCTGTCTGCCAGACTGAGCAAGAGCAGACGGCTGGAAAATCTGATCGC
CCAGCTGCCCGGCGAGAAGAAGAATGGCCTGTTCGGAAACCTGATTGCCCTGAGCCTGGGCCTGACCCCC
AACTTCAAGAGCAACTTCGACCTGGCCGAGGATGCCAAACTGCAGCTGAGCAAGGACACCTACGACGACG
ACCTGGACAACCTGCTGGCCCAGATCGGCGACCAGTACGCCGACCTGTTTCTGGCCGCCAAGAACCTGTC
CGACGCCATCCTGCTGAGCGACATCCTGAGAGTGAACACCGAGATCACCAAGGCCCCCCTGAGCGCCTCT
ATGATCAAGAGATACGACGAGCACCACCAGGACCTGACCCTGCTGAAAGCTCTCGTGCGGCAGCAGCTGC
CTGAGAAGTACAAAGAGATTTTCTTCGACCAGAGCAAGAACGGCTACGCCGGCTACATTGACGGCGGAGC
CAGCCAGGAAGAGTTCTACAAGTTCATCAAGCCCATCCTGGAAAAGATGGACGGCACCGAGGAACTGCTC
GTGAAGCTGAACAGAGAGGACCTGCTGCGGAAGCAGCGGACCTTCGACAACGGCAGCATCCCCCACCAGA
TCCACCTGGGAGAGCTGCACGCCATTCTGCGGCGGCAGGAAGATTTTTACCCATTCCTGAAGGACAACCG
GGAAAAGATCGAGAAGATCCTGACCTTCCGCATCCCCTACTACGTGGGCCCTCTGGCCAGGGGAAACAGC
AGATTCGCCTGGATGACCAGAAAGAGCGAGGAAACCATCACCCCCTGGAACTTCGAGGAAGTGGTGGACA
AGGGCGCTTCCGCCCAGAGCTTCATCGAGCGGATGACCAACTTCGATAAGAACCTGCCCAACGAGAAGGT
GCTGCCCAAGCACAGCCTGCTGTACGAGTACTTCACCGTGTATAACGAGCTGACCAAAGTGAAATACGTG
ACCGAGGGAATGAGAAAGCCCGCCTTCCTGAGCGGCGAGCAGAAAAAGGCCATCGTGGACCTGCTGTTCA
AGACCAACCGGAAAGTGACCGTGAAGCAGCTGAAAGAGGACTACTTCAAGAAAATCGAGTGCTTCGACTC
CGTGGAAATCTCCGGCGTGGAAGATCGGTTCAACGCCTCCCTGGGCACATACCACGATCTGCTGAAAATT
ATCAAGGACAAGGACTTCCTGGACAATGAGGAAAACGAGGACATTCTGGAAGATATCGTGCTGACCCTGA
CACTGTTTGAGGACAGAGAGATGATCGAGGAACGGCTGAAAACCTATGCCCACCTGTTCGACGACAAAGT
GATGAAGCAGCTGAAGCGGCGGAGATACACCGGCTGGGGCAGGCTGAGCCGGAAGCTGATCAACGGCATC
CGGGACAAGCAGTCCGGCAAGACAATCCTGGATTTCCTGAAGTCCGACGGCTTCGCCAACAGAAACTTCA
TGCAGCTGATCCACGACGACAGCCTGACCTTTAAAGAGGACATCCAGAAAGCCCAGGTGTCCGGCCAGGG
CGATAGCCTGCACGAGCACATTGCCAATCTGGCCGGCAGCCCCGCCATTAAGAAGGGCATCCTGCAGACA
GTGAAGGTGGTGGACGAGCTCGTGAAAGTGATGGGCCGGCACAAGCCCGAGAACATCGTGATCGAAATGG
CCAGAGAGAACCAGACCACCCAGAAGGGACAGAAGAACAGCCGCGAGAGAATGAAGCGGATCGAAGAGGG
CATCAAAGAGCTGGGCAGCCAGATCCTGAAAGAACACCCCGTGGAAAACACCCAGCTGCAGAACGAGAAG
CTGTACCTGTACTACCTGCAGAATGGGCGGGATATGTACGTGGACCAGGAACTGGACATCAACCGGCTGT
CCGACTACGATGTGGACCATATCGTGCCTCAGAGCTTTCTGAAGGACGACTCCATCGACAACAAGGTGCT
GACCAGAAGCGACAAGAACCGGGGCAAGAGCGACAACGTGCCCTCCGAAGAGGTCGTGAAGAAGATGAAG
AACTACTGGCGGCAGCTGCTGAACGCCAAGCTGATTACCCAGAGAAAGTTCGACAATCTGACCAAGGCCG
AGAGAGGCGGCCTGAGCGAACTGGATAAGGCCGGCTTCATCAAGAGACAGCTGGTGGAAACCCGGCAGAT
CACAAAGCACGTGGCACAGATCCTGGACTCCCGGATGAACACTAAGTACGACGAGAATGACAAGCTGATC
CGGGAAGTGAAAGTGATCACCCTGAAGTCCAAGCTGGTGTCCGATTTCCGGAAGGATTTCCAGTTTTACA
AAGTGCGCGAGATCAACAACTACCACCACGCCCACGACGCCTACCTGAACGCCGTCGTGGGAACCGCCCT
GATCAAAAAGTACCCTAAGCTGGAAAGCGAGTTCGTGTACGGCGACTACAAGGTGTACGACGTGCGGAAG
ATGATCGCCAAGAGCGAGCAGGAAATCGGCAAGGCTACCGCCAAGTACTTCTTCTACAGCAACATCATGA
ACTTTTTCAAGACCGAGATTACCCTGGCCAACGGCGAGATCCGGAAGCGGCCTCTGATCGAGACAAACGG
CGAAACCGGGGAGATCGTGTGGGATAAGGGCCGGGATTTTGCCACCGTGCGGAAAGTGCTGAGCATGCCC
CAAGTGAATATCGTGAAAAAGACCGAGGTGCAGACAGGCGGCTTCAGCAAAGAGTCTATCCTGCCCAAGA
GGAACAGCGATAAGCTGATCGCCAGAAAGAAGGACTGGGACCCTAAGAAGTACGGCGGCTTCGACAGCCC
CACCGTGGCCTATTCTGTGCTGGTGGTGGCCAAAGTGGAAAAGGGCAAGTCCAAGAAACTGAAGAGTGTG
AAAGAGCTGCTGGGGATCACCATCATGGAAAGAAGCAGCTTCGAGAAGAATCCCATCGACTTTCTGGAAG
CCAAGGGCTACAAAGAAGTGAAAAAGGACCTGATCATCAAGCTGCCTAAGTACTCCCTGTTCGAGCTGGA
AAACGGCCGGAAGAGAATGCTGGCCTCTGCCGGCGAACTGCAGAAGGGAAACGAACTGGCCCTGCCCTCC
AAATATGTGAACTTCCTGTACCTGGCCAGCCACTATGAGAAGCTGAAGGGCTCCCCCGAGGATAATGAGC
AGAAACAGCTGTTTGTGGAACAGCACAAGCACTACCTGGACGAGATCATCGAGCAGATCAGCGAGTTCTC
CAAGAGAGTGATCCTGGCCGACGCTAATCTGGACAAAGTGCTGTCCGCCTACAACAAGCACCGGGATAAG
CCCATCAGAGAGCAGGCCGAGAATATCATCCACCTGTTTACCCTGACCAATCTGGGAGCCCCTGCCGCCT
TCAAGTACTTTGACACCACCATCGACCGGAAGAGGTACACCAGCACCAAAGAGGTGCTGGACGCCACCCT
GATCCACCAGAGCATCACCGGCCTGTACGAGACACGGATCGACCTGTCTCAGCTGGGAGGTGACAGCGGC
GGGAGCGGCGGGAGCGGGGGGAGCACTAATCTGAGCGACATCATTGAGAAGGAGACTGGGAAACAGCTGG
TCATTCAGGAGTCCATCCTGATGCTGCCTGAGGAGGTGGAGGAAGTGATCGGCAACAAGCCAGAGTCTGA
CATCCTGGTGCACACCGCCTACGACGAGTCCACAGATGAGAATGTGATGCTGCTGACCTCTGACGCCCCC
GAGTATAAGCCTTGGGCCCTGGTCATCCAGGATTCTAACGGCGAGAATAAGATCAAGATGCTGAGCGGAG
GATCCGGAGGATCTGGAGGCAGCACCAACCTGTCTGACATCATCGAGAAGGAGACAGGCAAGCAGCTGGT
CATCCAGGAGAGCATCCTGATGCTGCCCGAAGAAGTCGAAGAAGTGATCGGAAACAAGCCTGAGAGCGAT
ATCCTGGTCCATACCGCCTACGACGAGAGTACCGACGAAAATGTGATGCTGCTGACATCCGACGCCCCAG
AGTATAAGCCCTGGGCTCTGGTCATCCAGGATTCCAACGGAGAGAACAAAATCAAAATGCTGTCTGGCGG
CTCAAAAAGAACCGCCGACGGCAGCGAATTCGAGCCCAAGAAGAAGAGGAAAGTCGGAGGCGGTGGAAGC
GGCGCAACAAACTTCTCTCTGCTGAAACAAGCCGGAGATGTCGAAGAGAATCCTGGACCGATGGTGAGCA
AGGGCGAGGAGCTGTTCACCGGGGTGGTGCCCATCCTGGTCGAGCTGGACGGCGACGTAAACGGCCACAA
GTTCAGCGTGTCCGGCGAGGGCGAGGGCGATGCCACCTACGGCAAGCTGACCCTGAAGTTCATCTGCACC
ACCGGCAAGCTGCCCGTGCCCTGGCCCACCCTCGTGACCACCCTGACCTACGGCGTGCAGTGCTTCAGCC
GCTACCCCGACCACATGAAGCAGCACGACTTCTTCAAGTCCGCCATGCCCGAAGGCTACGTCCAGGAGCG
CACCATCTTCTTCAAGGACGACGGCAACTACAAGACCCGCGCCGAGGTGAAGTTCGAGGGCGACACCCTG
GTGAACCGCATCGAGCTGAAGGGCATCGACTTCAAGGAGGACGGCAACATCCTGGGGCACAAGCTGGAGT
ACAACTACAACAGCCACAACGTCTATATCATGGCCGACAAGCAGAAGAACGGCATCAAGGTGAACTTCAA
GATCCGCCACAACATCGAGGACGGCAGCGTGCAGCTCGCCGACCACTACCAGCAGAACACCCCCATCGGC
GACGGCCCCGTGCTGCTGCCCGACAACCACTACCTGAGCACCCAGTCCGCCCTGAGCAAAGACCCCAACG
AGAAGCGCGATCACATGGTCCTGCTGGAGTTCGTGACCGCCGCCGGGATCACTCTCGGCATGGACGAGCT
GTACAAGTGAAGCGGCCGCACTCCTCAGGTGCAGGCTGCCTATCAGAAGGTGGTGGCTGGTGTGGCCAAT
GCCCTGGCTCACAAATACCACTGAGATCTTTTTCCCTCTGCCAAAAATTATGGGGACATCATGAAGCCCC
TTGAGCATCTGACTTCTGGCTAATAAAGGAAATTTATTTTCATTGCAATAGTGTGTTGGAATTTTTTGTG
TCTCTCACTCGGAAGGACATATGGGAGGGCAAATCATTTAAAACATCAGAATGAGTATTTGGTTTAGAGT
TTGGCAACATATGCCCATATGCTGGCTGCCATGAACAAAGGTTGGCTATAAAGAGGTCATCAGTATATGA
AACAGCCCCCTGCTGTCCATTCCTTATTCCATAGAAAAGCCTTGACTTGAGGTTAGATTTTTTTTATATT
TTGTTTTGTGTTATTTTTTTCTTTAACATCCCTAAAATTTTCCTTACATGTTTTACTAGCCAGATTTTTC
CTCCTCTCCTGACTACTCCCAGTCATAGCTGTCCCTCTTCTCTTATGGAGATCCCTCGACCTGCAGCCCA
AGCTTGGCGTAATCATGGTCATAGCTGTTTCCTGTGTGAAATTGTTATCCGCTCACAATTCCACACAACA
TACGAGCCGGAAGCATAAAGTGTAAAGCCTGGGGTGCCTAATGAGTGAGCTAACTCACATTAATTGCGTT
GCGCTCACTGCCCGCTTTCCAGTCGGGAAACCTGTCGTGCCAGCGGATCCGCATCTCAATTAGTCAGCAA
CCATAGTCCCGCCCCTAACTCCGCCCATCCCGCCCCTAACTCCGCCCAGTTCCGCCCATTCTCCGCCCCA
TGGCTGACTAATTTTTTTTATTTATGCAGAGGCCGAGGCCGCCTCGGCCTCTGAGCTATTCCAGAAGTAG
TGAGGAGGCTTTTTTGGAGGCCTAGGCTTTTGCAAAAAGCTAACTTGTTTATTGCAGCTTATAATGGTTA
CAAATAAAGCAATAGCATCACAAATTTCACAAATAAAGCATTTTTTTCACTGCATTCTAGTTGTGGTTTG
TCCAAACTCATCAATGTATCTTATCATGTCTGGATCCGCTGCATTAATGAATCGGCCAACGCGCGGGGAG
AGGCGGTTTGCGTATTGGGCGCTCTTCCGCTTCCTCGCTCACTGACTCGCTGCGCTCGGTCGTTCGGCTG
CGGCGAGCGGTATCAGCTCACTCAAAGGCGGTAATACGGTTATCCACAGAATCAGGGGATAACGCAGGAA
AGAACATGTGAGCAAAAGGCCAGCAAAAGGCCAGGAACCGTAAAAAGGCCGCGTTGCTGGCGTTTTTCCA
TAGGCTCCGCCCCCCTGACGAGCATCACAAAAATCGACGCTCAAGTCAGAGGTGGCGAAACCCGACAGGA
CTATAAAGATACCAGGCGTTTCCCCCTGGAAGCTCCCTCGTGCGCTCTCCTGTTCCGACCCTGCCGCTTA
CCGGATACCTGTCCGCCTTTCTCCCTTCGGGAAGCGTGGCGCTTTCTCATAGCTCACGCTGTAGGTATCT
CAGTTCGGTGTAGGTCGTTCGCTCCAAGCTGGGCTGTGTGCACGAACCCCCCGTTCAGCCCGACCGCTGC
GCCTTATCCGGTAACTATCGTCTTGAGTCCAACCCGGTAAGACACGACTTATCGCCACTGGCAGCAGCCA
CTGGTAACAGGATTAGCAGAGCGAGGTATGTAGGCGGTGCTACAGAGTTCTTGAAGTGGTGGCCTAACTA
CGGCTACACTAGAAGAACAGTATTTGGTATCTGCGCTCTGCTGAAGCCAGTTACCTTCGGAAAAAGAGTT
GGTAGCTCTTGATCCGGCAAACAAACCACCGCTGGTAGCGGTGGTTTTTTTGTTTGCAAGCAGCAGATTA
CGCGCAGAAAAAAAGGATCTCAAGAAGATCCTTTGATCTTTTCTACGGGGTCTGACGCTCAGTGGAACGA
AAACTCACGTTAAGGGATTTTGGTCATGAGATTATCAAAAAGGATCTTCACCTAGATCCTTTTAAATTAA
AAATGAAGTTTTAAATCAATCTAAAGTATATATGAGTAAACTTGGTCTGACAGTTACCAATGCTTAATCA
GTGAGGCACCTATCTCAGCGATCTGTCTATTTCGTTCATCCATAGTTGCCTGACTCCCCGTCGTGTAGAT
AACTACGATACGGGAGGGCTTACCATCTGGCCCCAGTGCTGCAATGATACCGCGAGACCCACGCTCACCG
GCTCCAGATTTATCAGCAATAAACCAGCCAGCCGGAAGGGCCGAGCGCAGAAGTGGTCCTGCAACTTTAT
CCGCCTCCATCCAGTCTATTAATTGTTGCCGGGAAGCTAGAGTAAGTAGTTCGCCAGTTAATAGTTTGCG
CAACGTTGTTGCCATTGCTACAGGCATCGTGGTGTCACGCTCGTCGTTTGGTATGGCTTCATTCAGCTCC
GGTTCCCAACGATCAAGGCGAGTTACATGATCCCCCATGTTGTGCAAAAAAGCGGTTAGCTCCTTCGGTC
CTCCGATCGTTGTCAGAAGTAAGTTGGCCGCAGTGTTATCACTCATGGTTATGGCAGCACTGCATAATTC
TCTTACTGTCATGCCATCCGTAAGATGCTTTTCTGTGACTGGTGAGTACTCAACCAAGTCATTCTGAGAA
TAGTGTATGCGGCGACCGAGTTGCTCTTGCCCGGCGTCAATACGGGATAATACCGCGCCACATAGCAGAA
CTTTAAAAGTGCTCATCATTGGAAAACGTTCTTCGGGGCGAAAACTCTCAAGGATCTTACCGCTGTTGAG
ATCCAGTTCGATGTAACCCACTCGTGCACCCAACTGATCTTCAGCATCTTTTACTTTCACCAGCGTTTCT
GGGTGAGCAAAAACAGGAAGGCAAAATGCCGCAAAAAAGGGAATAAGGGCGACACGGAAATGTTGAATAC
TCATACTCTTCCTTTTTCAATATTATTGAAGCATTTATCAGGGTTATTGTCTCATGAGCGGATACATATT
TGAATGTATTTAGAAAAATAAACAAATAGGGGTTCCGCGCACATTTCCCCGAAAAGTGCCACCTG
Features (pLannotate 1.2.2; 22 found; start..end, strand, type, name):
      5..384     +  enhancer       CMV enhancer: human cytomegalovirus immediate early enhancer
    386..661     +  promoter       chicken β-actin promoter: No description available
    662..1678    +  intron         chimeric intron: chimera between introns from chicken β-actin and rabbit β-globin
   1727..1763    +  misc_feature   MCS (fragment): multiple cloning site
   1834..2517    +  CDS            Apobec1: ABEC1_RAT - Experimental evidence at protein level: Swiss-Prot protein existence level 1. Catalytic component of the apolipoprotein B mRNA editing enzyme complex which is responsible for the postranscriptional editing of a CAA codon for Gln to a UAA codon for stop in the APOB mRNA. May also play a role in the epigenetic regulation of gene expression by participating in DNA demethylation. From Rattus norvegicus (Rat).
   2614..4215    +  CDS            dCas9(N): N-terminal portion of catalytically inactive Streptococcus pyogenes dCas9 carrying the D10A mutation (Zetsche et al., 2015)
   4216..6710    +  CDS            Cas9(C) (fragment): C-terminal portion of Streptococcus pyogenes Cas9 (Zetsche et al., 2015)
   7024..7272    +  CDS            UGI: UNGI_BPPB2 - Experimental evidence at protein level: Swiss-Prot protein existence level 1. This protein binds specifically and reversibly to the host uracil-DNA glycosylase, preventing removal of uracil residues from PBS2 DNA by the host uracil-excision repair system. From Bacillus phage PBS2 (Bacteriophage PBS2).
   7411..8127    +  CDS            EGFP: EGFP is a basic (constitutively fluorescent) green fluorescent protein published in 1996, derived from Aequorea victoria. It is reported to be a rapidly-maturing weak dimer with moderate acid sensitivity.
   8140..8211    +  CDS            HBB (fragment): HBB_PONPY - Experimental evidence at transcript level: Swiss-Prot protein existence level 2. Involved in oxygen transport from the lung to the various peripheral tissues. From Pongo pygmaeus (Bornean orangutan).
   8282..8337    +  polyA_signal   β-globin poly(A) signal: rabbit β-globin polyadenylation signal (Gil and Proudfoot, 1987)
   8720..8742    -  protein_bind   lac operator (fragment): The lac repressor binds to the lac operator to inhibit transcription in E. coli. This inhibition can be relieved by adding lactose or isopropyl-β-D-thiogalactopyranoside (IPTG). lac repressor encoded by lacI
   8746..8776    -  promoter       lac promoter: promoter for the E. coli lac operon
   8791..8812    -  protein_bind   CAP binding site: CAP binding activates transcription in the presence of cAMP. E. coli catabolite activator protein
   8825..8864    -  CDS            lacI (fragment): lac repressor; lacI; The lac repressor binds to the lac operator to inhibit transcription in E. coli. This inhibition can be relieved by adding lactose or isopropyl-β-D-thiogalactopyranoside (IPTG).
   8871..8893    +  promoter       SV40 promoter (fragment): SV40 enhancer and early promoter
   8917..9052    +  rep_origin     SV40 ori: SV40 origin of replication
   9072..9206    +  polyA_signal   SV40 poly(A) signal: SV40 polyadenylation signal
   9208..9262    -  CDS            lacI (fragment): lac repressor; lacI; The lac repressor binds to the lac operator to inhibit transcription in E. coli. This inhibition can be relieved by adding lactose or isopropyl-β-D-thiogalactopyranoside (IPTG).
   9445..10033   -  rep_origin     ori: high-copy-number ColE1/pMB1/pBR322/pUC origin of replication
  10204..11064   -  CDS            AmpR: β-lactamase; bla; confers resistance to ampicillin, carbenicillin, and related antibiotics
  11065..11169   -  promoter       AmpR promoter: bla
