[The description below was written by a language model from this plasmid's Addgene catalogue record and pLannotate feature annotations shown in this document.]
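Description:
pCAG-BE4max-P2A-EGFP (pRZ33) is a mammalian expression plasmid of about 11.2 kb, built on a pCAG backbone by Gibson assembly, that expresses the human codon-optimized BE4max cytosine (C-to-T) base editor together with a green fluorescent reporter. It is propagated in E. coli as a high-copy plasmid through a ColE1/pUC-type origin and is selected with ampicillin via the β-lactamase gene and its own promoter. The backbone also carries remnants of lac regulatory sequence, an SV40 origin of replication and an SV40 polyadenylation signal. None of these are part of the main expression unit.

Transcription is driven by the CAG promoter, annotated here as the CMV immediate-early enhancer, the chicken β-actin promoter and a chimeric β-actin/β-globin intron, a combination that gives strong constitutive expression in many mammalian cell types. The open reading frame begins with rat APOBEC1 cytidine deaminase, followed by Streptococcus pyogenes Cas9 carrying the D10A mutation. This makes it a nickase that cuts only the non-edited strand. Uracil-DNA glycosylase inhibitor (UGI) from phage PBS2 follows and limits excision of the uracil intermediate, favouring a C-to-T outcome. The feature table annotates only one UGI copy, although an unannotated gap lies between Cas9 and that copy. The P2A peptide named in the record is not annotated but would sit between UGI and EGFP, so that EGFP is released as a separate protein from the same transcript. A rabbit β-globin poly(A) signal terminates the unit.

No guide RNA cassette is annotated, so a guide would be supplied separately. The plasmid is suited to transient transfection for base editing, with EGFP fluorescence identifying or enriching cells that express the editor.
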