Addgene plasmid #140083: pCAG-BE4max-P2A-EGFP (pRZ33)
Purpose: CAG promoter expression plasmid for human codon optimized BE4max C-to-T base editor with P2A-EGFP
Depositing lab: Keith Joung. Depositing organization: Massachusetts General Hospital.
Backbone
  Vector backbone: pCAG backbone
  Backbone manufacturer: Joung Lab (SQT817, Addgene #53373)
  Vector type: Mammalian Expression
Growth in bacteria
  Bacterial resistance: Ampicillin, 100 μg/mL
  Growth temperature: 37°C
  Growth strain: DH5alpha
  Copy number: High Copy
Gene/Insert
  Gene/Insert name: Human codon optimized pCAG BE4max with P2A-EGFP (alt name: pRZ33)
  Species: Synthetic
  Mutation: D10A (SpCas9)
  Promoter: CAG
  Tag / fusion protein: P2A-EGFP (C terminal on backbone)
  Cloning method: Gibson Cloning
  Sequencing primers: 5′ oBK280-CCTACAGCTCCTGGGCAACG; 3′ oBK23-CAGAGGGAAAAAGATCTCAGTGG
Terms and licenses: Academic/Nonprofit Terms; Industry Terms: Not Available to Industry
Depositor comments: BE4max from Addgene #112093; P2A-EGFP from BPK4335
How to cite: pCAG-BE4max-P2A-EGFP (pRZ33) was a gift from Keith Joung (Addgene plasmid # 140083 ; http://n2t.net/addgene:140083 ; RRID:Addgene_140083)
